>Addgene plasmid #182856 | mEGFP-(L)-mApple | addgene full sequence | sequence record 359695 | Addgene NGS Result
GCTCAGAGGCAGAGGCGGCCTCGGCCTCTGCATAAATAAAAAAAATTAGTCAGCCATGGGGCGGAGAATG
GGCGGAACTGGGCGGAGTTAGGGGCGGGATGGGCGGAGTTAGGGGCGGGACTATGGTTGCTGACTAATTG
AGATGCATGCTTTGCATACTTCTGCCTGCTGGGGAGCCTGGGGACTTTCCACACCTGGTTGCTGACTAAT
TGAGATGCATGCTTTGCATACTTCTGCCTGCTGGGGAGCCTGGGGACTTTCCACACCCTAACTGACACAC
ATTCCACAGAATTAATTCGCGTTAAATTTTTGTTAAATCAGCTCATTTTTTAACCAATAGGCCGAAATCG
GCAAAATCCCTTATAAATCAAAAGAATAGACCGAGATAGGGT
[37 nt withheld, positions 393-429]
AAAGAACGTGGACTCCAACGTCAAAGG
[49 nt withheld, positions 457-505]
T
[91 nt withheld, positions 507-597]
G
[124 nt withheld, positions 599-722]
GGGGATACCCCCTAGAGCCCCAGCTGGTTCTTTCCGCCTCAGAAGCCATAGAGCCCACCGCATCCCCAGC
ATGCCTGCTATTGTCTTCCCAATCCTCCCCCTTGCTGTCCTGCCCCACCCCACCCCCCAGAATAGAATGA
CACCTACTCAGACAATGCGATGCAATTTCCTCATTTTATTAGGAAAGGACAGTGGGAGTGGCACCTTCCA
GGGTCAAGGAAGGCACGGGGGAGGGGCAAACAACAGATGGCTGGCAACTAGAAGGCACAGTCGAGGCTGA
TCAGCGGGTTTAAACGGGCCCTCTAGACTCGAGCGGCCGCCACTGTGCTGGATATCTGCAGAATTCGGAC
CCTCCGCCACCCTTGTACAGCTCGTCCATGCCGCCGGTGGAGTGGCGGCCCTCGGCGCGTTCGTACTGTT
CCACGATGGTGTAGTCCTCGTTGTGGGACACGATGTCCAACTTGATGTCGACGATGTAGGCGCCGGGCAG
CTGCACGGGCTTCTTGGCCTTGTAGGTGGTCTTGACCTCGGCGGCGTAGTGGCCGCCGTCCTTCAGCTTC
AGCCTCTTCTTGATCTCGCTCTTCAGGGCGCCGTCCTCGGGGTACATCCGCTCCTCGGAGGCCTCCCAGC
CCATGGTCTTCTTCTGCATTACGGGGCCGTCGGAGGGGAAGTTGGTGCCGCGCAGCTTCACCTTGTAGAT
GAACACGCCGTCCTGCAGGGAGGAGTCCTGGTTAACGTGAATAATGCCGCCGTCCTCGAAGTTCATCACG
CGCTCCCACCTGAAGCCCTCGGGGAAGGACAGCTTGAAGTAGTCGGGGATGTCGGCTGGGTGCTTAATGT
AGACCTTGGAGCCGTACATGAACTGAGGGGACAGGATGTCCCAGGCGAAGGGCAGGGGGCCACCCTTGGT
CACCTTCAGCTTAGCGGTCTGAAAGGCCTCGTAGGGGCGGCCCTCGCCCTCGCCCTCGATCTCGAACTCG
TGGCCGTTCACGGAGCCCTCCATGTGCACCTTGAAGCGCATGAACTCCTTGATGATGGCCATGTTATTCT
CCTCGCCCTTGCTCACCATGGGATCCACCGGTGGTGCAGCGGCAGGCGGCTTGTACAGCTCGTCCATGCC
GAGAGTGATCCCGGCGGCGGTCACGAACTCCAGCAGGACCATGTGATCGCGCTTCTCGTTGGGGTCTTTG
CTCAGCTTGGACTGGGTGCTCAGGTAGTGGTTGTCGGGCAGCAGCACGGGGCCGTCGCCGATGGGGGTGT
TCTGCTGGTAGTGGTCGGCGAGCTGCACGCTGCCGTCCTCGATGTTGTGGCGGATCTTGAAGTTCACCTT
GATGCCGTTCTTCTGCTTGTCGGCCATGATATAGACGTTGTGGCTGTTGTAGTTGTACTCCAGCTTGTGC
CCCAGGATGTTGCCGTCCTCCTTGAAGTCGATGCCCTTCAGCTCGATGCGGTTCACCAGGGTGTCGCCCT
CGAACTTCACCTCGGCGCGGGTCTTGTAGTTGCCGTCGTCCTTGAAGAAGATGGTGCGCTCCTGGACGTA
GCCTTCGGGCATGGCGGACTTGAAGAAGTCGTGCTGCTTCATGTGGTCGGGGTAGCGGCTGAAGCACTGC
ACGCCGTAGGTCAGGGTGGTCACGAGGGTGGGCCAGGGCACGGGCAGCTTGCCGGTGGTGCAGATGAACT
TCAGGGTCAGCTTGCCGTAGGTGGCATCGCCCTCGCCCTCGCCGGACACGCTGAACTTGTGGCCGTTTAC
GTCGCCGTCCAGCTCGACCAGGATGGGCACCACCCCGGTGAACAGCTCCTCGCCCTTGCTCACCATGGGT
ACCAAGCTTAAGTTTAAACGCTAGCCAGCTTGGGTCTCCCTATAGTGAGTCGTATTAATTTCGATAAGCC
AGTAAGCAGTGGGTTCTCTAGTTAGCCAGAGAGCTCTGCTTATATAGACCTCCCACCGTACACGCCTACC
GCCCATTTGCGTCAATGGGGCGGAGTTGTTACGACATTTTGGAAAGTCCCGTTGATTTTGGTGCCAAAAC
AAACTCCCATTGACGTCAATGGGGTGGAGACTTGGAAATCCCCGTGAGTCAAACCGCTATCCACGCCCAT
TGATGTACTGCCAAAACCGCATCACCATGGTAATAGCGATGACTAATACGTAGATGTACTGCCAAGTAGG
AAAGTCCCATAAGGTCATGTACTGGGCATAATGCCAGGCGGGCCATTTACCGTCATTGACGTCAATAGGG
GGCGTACTTGGCATATGATACACTTGATGTACTGCCAAGTGGGCAGTTTACCGTAAATACTCCACCCATT
GACGTCAATGGAAAGTCCCTATTGGCGTTACTATGGGAACATACGTCATTATTGACGTCAATGGGCGGGG
GTCGTTGGGCGGTCAGCCAGGCGGGCCATTTACCGTAAGTTATGTAACGCGGAACTCCATATATGGGCTA
TGAACTAATGACCCCGTAATTGATTACTATTAATAACTAGTCAATAATCAATGTCAACGCGTATATCTGG
CCCGTACATCGCGAAGCAGCGCAAAACGCCTAACCCTAAGCAGATTCTTCATGCAATTGTCGGTCAAGCC
TTGCCTTGTTGTAGCTTAAATTTTGCTCGCGCACTACTCAGCGACCTCCAACACACAAGCAGGGAGCAGA
TACTGGCTTAACTATGCGGCATCAGAGCAGATTGTACTGAGAGTGCACCATAGGGGATCGGGAGATCTCC
CGATCCGTCGACGTCAGGTGGCACTTTTCGGGGAAATGTGCGCGGAACCCCTATTTGTTTATTTTTCTAA
ATACATTCAAATATGTATCCGCTCATGAGACAATAACCCTGATAAATGCTTCAATAATATTGAAAAAGGA
AGAGTATGAGTATTCAACATTTCCGTGTCGCCCTTATTCCCTTTTTTGCGGCATTTTGCCTTCCTGTTTT
TGCTCACCCAGAAACGCTGGTGAAAGTAAAAGATGCTGAAGATCAGTTGGGTGCACGAGTGGGTTACATC
GAACTGGATCTCAACAGCGGTAAGATCCTTGAGAGTTTTCGCCCCGAAGAACGTTTTCCAATGATGAGCA
CTTTTAAAGTTCTGCTATGTGGCGCGGTATTATCCCGTATTGACGCCGGGCAAGAGCAACTCGGTCGCCG
CATACACTATTCTCAGAATGACTTGGTTGAGTACTCACCAGTCACAGAAAAGCATCTTACGGATGGCATG
ACAGTAAGAGAATTATGCAGTGCTGCCATAACCATGAGTGATAACACTGCGGCCAACTTACTTCTGACAA
CGATCGGAGGACCGAAGGAGCTAACCGCTTTTTTGCACAACATGGGGGATCATGTAACTCGCCTTGATCG
TTGGGAACCGGAGCTGAATGAAGCCATACCAAACGACGAGCGTGACACCACGATGCCTGTAGCAATGGCA
ACAACGTTGCGCAAACTATTAACTGGCGAACTACTTACTCTAGCTTCCCGGCAACAATTAATAGACTGGA
TGGAGGCGGATAAAGTTGCAGGACCACTTCTGCGCTCGGCCCTTCCGGCTGGCTGGTTTATTGCTGATAA
ATCTGGAGCCGGTGAGCGTGGGTCTCGCGGTATCATTGCAGCACTGGGGCCAGATGGTAAGCCCTCCCGT
ATCGTAGTTATCTACACGACGGGGAGTCAGGCAACTATGGATGAACGAAATAGACAGATCGCTGAGATAG
GTGCCTCACTGATTAAGCATTGGTAACTGTCAGACCAAGTTTACTCATATATACTTTAGATTGATTTAAA
ACTTCATTTTTAATTTAAAAGGATCTAGGTGAAGATCCTTTTTGATAATCTCATGACCAAAATCCCTTAA
CGTGAGTTTTCGTTCCACTGAGCGTCAGACCCCGTAGAAAAGATCAAAGGATCTTCTTGAGATCCTTTTT
TTCTGCGCGTAATCTGCTGCTTGCAAACAAAAAAACCACCGCTACCAGCGGTGGTTTGTTTGCCGGATCA
AGAGCTACCAACTCTTTTTCCGAAGGTAACTGGCTTCAGCAGAGCGCAGATACCAAATACTGTTCTTCTA
GTGTAGCCGTAGTTAGGCCACCACTTCAAGAACTCTGTAGCACCGCCTACATACCTCGCTCTGCTAATCC
TGTTACCAGTGGCTGCTGCCAGTGGCGATAAGTCGTGTCTTACCGGGTTGGACTCAAGACGATAGTTACC
GGATAAGGCGCAGCGGTCGGGCTGAACGGGGGGTTCGTGCACACAGCCCAGCTTGGAGCGAACGACCTAC
ACCGAACTGAGATACCTACAGCGTGAGCTATGAGAAAGCGCCACGCTTCCCGAAGGGAGAAAGGCGGACA
GGTATCCGGTAAGCGGCAGGGTCGGAACAGGAGAGCGCACGAGGGAGCTTCCAGGGGGAAACGCCTGGTA
TCTTTATAGTCCTGTCGGGTTTCGCCACCTCTGACTTGAGCGTCGATTTTTGTGATGCTCGTCAGGGGGG
CGGAGCCTATGGAAAAACGCCAGCAACGCGGCCTTTTTACGGTTCCTGGCCTTTTGCTGGCCTTTTGCTC
ACATGTTCTTTCCTGCGTTATCCCCTGATTCTGTGGATAACCGTATTACCGCCTTTGAGTGAGCTGATAC
CGCTCGCCGCAGCCGAACGACCGAGCGCAGCGAGTCAGTGAGCGAGGAAGCGGAAGAGCGCCCAATACGC
AAACCGCCTCTCCCCGCGCGTTGGCCGATTCATTAATGCAGCTGGCACGACAGGTTTCCCGACTGGAAAG
CGGGCAGTGAGCGCAACGCAATTAATGTGAGTTAGCTCACTCATTAGGCACCCCAGGCTTTACACTTTAT
GCTTCCGGCTCGTATGTTGTGTGGAATTGTGAGCGGATAACAATTTCACACAGGAAACAGCTATGACCAT
GATTACGCCAAGCTCTAGCTAGAGGTCGACGGTATACAGACATGATAAGATACATTGATGAGTTTGGACA
AACCACAACTAGAATGCAGTGAAAAAAATGCTTTATTTGTGAAATTTGTGATGCTATTGCTTTATTTGTA
ACCATTATAAGCTGCAATAAACAAGTTGGGGTGGGCGAAGAACTCCAGCATGAGATCCCCGCGCTGGAGG
ATCATCCAGCCGGCGTCCCGGAAAACGATTCCGAAGCCCAACCTTTCATAGAAGGCGGCGGTGGAATCGA
AATCTCGTGATGGCAGGTTGGGCGTCGCTTGGTCGGTCATTTCGAACCCCAGAGTCCCGCTCAGAAGAAC
TCGTCAAGAAGGCGATAGAAGGCGATGCGCTGCGAATCGGGAGCGGCGATACCGTAAAGCACGAGGAAGC
GGTCAGCCCATTCGCCGCCAAGCTCTTCAGCAATATCACGGGTAGCCAACGCTATGTCCTGATAGCGGTC
CGCCACACCCAGCCGGCCACAGTCGATGAATCCAGAAAAGCGGCCATTTTCCACCATGATATTCGGCAAG
CAGGCATCGCCATGGGTCACGACGAGATCCTCGCCGTCGGGCATGCGCGCCTTGAGCCTGGCGAACAGTT
CGGCTGGCGCGAGCCCCTGATGCTCTTCGTCCAGATCATCCTGATCGACAAGACCGGCTTCCATCCGAGT
ACGTGCTCGCTCGATGCGATGTTTCGCTTGGTGGTCGAATGGGCAGGTAGCCGGATCAAGCGTATGCAGC
CGCCGCATTGCATCAGCCATGATGGATACTTTCTCGGCAGGAGCAAGGTGAGATGACAGGAGATCCTGCC
CCGGCACTTCGCCCAATAGCAGCCAGTCCCTTCCCGCTTCAGTGACAACGTCGAGCACAGCTGCGCAAGG
AACGCCCGTCGTGGCCAGCCACGATAGCCGCGCTGCCTCGTCCTGCAGTTCATTCAGGGCACCGGACAGG
TCGGTCTTGACAAAAAGAACCGGGCGCCCCTGCGCTGACAGCCGGAACACGGCGGCATCAGAGCAGCCGA
TTGTCTGTTGTGCCCAGTCATAGCCGAATAGCCTCTCCACCCAAGCGGCCGGAGAACCTGCGTGCAATCC
ATCTTGTTCAATCATGCGAAACGATCCTCATCCTGTCTCTTGATCAGATCCGAAAATGGATATACAAGCT
CCCGGGAGCTTTTTGCAAAAGCCTAGGCCTCCAAAAAAGCCTCCTCACTACTTCTGGAATA
Features (pLannotate 1.2.2; 21 found; start..end, strand, type, name):
    294..722     -  rep_origin     f1 ori (sequence partly withheld): f1 bacteriophage origin of replication; arrow indicates direction of (+) strand synthesis
    743..764     -  promoter       SV40 promoter (fragment): SV40 enhancer and early promoter
    768..992     -  polyA_signal   bGH poly(A) signal: bovine growth hormone polyadenylation signal
   1084..1791    -  CDS            mApple: mApple is a basic (constitutively fluorescent) red fluorescent protein published in 2008, derived from Discosoma sp.. It is reported to be a rapidly-maturing monomer with high acid sensitivity.
   1822..2538    -  CDS            mEGFP: mEGFP is a basic (constitutively fluorescent) green fluorescent protein published in 2002, derived from Aequorea victoria. It has moderate acid sensitivity.
   2581..2599    -  promoter       T7 promoter: promoter for bacteriophage T7 RNA polymerase
   2615..2648    -  LTR            5' LTR (truncated) (fragment): truncated 5' long terminal repeat (LTR) from HIV-1
   2644..2847    -  promoter       CMV promoter: human cytomegalovirus (CMV) immediate early promoter
   2848..3227    -  enhancer       CMV enhancer: human cytomegalovirus immediate early enhancer
   3382..3434    +  misc_feature   bom (fragment): basis of mobility region from pBR322
   3493..3597    +  promoter       AmpR promoter: bla
   3598..4458    +  CDS            AmpR: β-lactamase; bla; confers resistance to ampicillin, carbenicillin, and related antibiotics
   4629..5217    +  rep_origin     ori: high-copy-number ColE1/pMB1/pBR322/pUC origin of replication
   5400..5492    +  CDS            lacI (fragment): lac repressor; lacI; The lac repressor binds to the lac operator to inhibit transcription in E. coli. This inhibition can be relieved by adding lactose or isopropyl-β-D-thiogalactopyranoside (IPTG).
   5505..5526    +  protein_bind   CAP binding site: CAP binding activates transcription in the presence of cAMP. E. coli catabolite activator protein
   5541..5571    +  promoter       lac promoter: promoter for the E. coli lac operon
   5579..5595    +  protein_bind   lac operator: The lac repressor binds to the lac operator to inhibit transcription in E. coli. This inhibition can be relieved by adding lactose or isopropyl-β-D-thiogalactopyranoside (IPTG). lac repressor encoded by lacI
   5668..5789    -  polyA_signal   SV40 poly(A) signal: SV40 polyadenylation signal
   5784..5942    -  CDS            ble (fragment): BLE_KLEPN - Experimental evidence at protein level: Swiss-Prot protein existence level 1. Binding protein with a strong affinity to the bleomycin family of antibiotics. Binds to CL990; an antimitotic-antibiotic compound. From Klebsiella pneumoniae.
   5966..6757    -  CDS            neo: KKA2_KLEPN - Also known as kan, nptII. Experimental evidence at protein level: Swiss-Prot protein existence level 1. Resistance to kanamycin, neomycin, paromomycin, ribostamycin, butirosin and gentamicin B. From Klebsiella pneumoniae.
   6824..280     -  promoter       SV40 promoter (across the origin): SV40 enhancer and early promoter
