[The description below was written by a language model from this plasmid's Addgene catalogue record and pLannotate feature annotations shown in this document.]
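Description:
mEGFP-(L)-mApple is a mammalian expression plasmid built on the pcDNA3.1+ backbone that encodes a tandem fusion of two fluorescent proteins, described in the record as a hetero-dimer expression vector. The sequenced plasmid is 6,873 nt. It is propagated in E. coli through a high-copy ColE1/pUC-type origin with selection by ampicillin (β-lactamase under its own promoter). An f1 origin is also present, along with small leftover lac-region elements and short annotated fragments (a bom segment, a ble fragment, an HIV-1 LTR-like match next to the CMV promoter) that appear to be backbone remnants or incidental annotation hits rather than functional parts.

The payload is a single transcription unit driven by the human cytomegalovirus immediate-early enhancer and promoter and terminated by the bovine growth hormone polyadenylation signal. A T7 promoter lies between the CMV promoter and the coding region. The monomeric green protein mEGFP comes first, followed after a gap of about 30 nt by the monomeric red protein mApple. That gap is consistent with the short linker implied by "(L)" in the name, although the record does not describe the linker's composition. A separate cassette, with the SV40 early promoter driving the neomycin phosphotransferase gene and an SV40 poly(A) signal, would allow G418 selection of transfected mammalian cells.

Because the green and red fluorophores are physically joined in a 1:1 ratio, the product serves as a defined two-colour hetero-dimer. The associated publication concerns multicolour fluorescence fluctuation spectroscopy with spectral detection in living cells, so the plasmid is most plausibly a cross-correlation reference or control, though the record does not state this use explicitly. The cloning sites used are not recorded.
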