Addgene plasmid #182856: mEGFP-(L)-mApple
Purpose: Hetero-dimer expression vector
Depositing lab: Salvatore Chiantia. Depositing organization: Universitaet Potsdam. Publication: Multicolor fluorescence fluctuation spectroscopy in living cells via spectral detection. Dunsing V, Petrich A, Chiantia S. Elife. 2021 Sep 8;10. pii: 69687. doi: 10.7554/eLife.69687. PubMed 34494547.
Backbone
  Vector backbone: pcDNA3.1+
  Vector type: Mammalian Expression
Growth in bacteria
  Bacterial resistance: Ampicillin, 100 μg/mL
  Growth temperature: 37°C
  Growth strain: DH5alpha
  Copy number: High Copy
Gene/Insert
  Gene/Insert name: mEGFP-mApple
  Species: Other
  Cloning method: Restriction Enzyme; 5′ cloning site Unknown (unknown if destroyed); 3′ cloning site Unknown (unknown if destroyed)
Terms and licenses: Academic/Nonprofit Terms; Industry Terms: Not Available to Industry
How to cite: mEGFP-(L)-mApple was a gift from Salvatore Chiantia (Addgene plasmid # 182856 ; http://n2t.net/addgene:182856 ; RRID:Addgene_182856)
